>Addgene plasmid #208325 | pcDNA TfR1-TREER | addgene full sequence | sequence record 414749 | Addgene NGS Result
GACGGATCGGGAGATCTCCCGATCCCCTATGGTGCACTCTCAGTACAATCTGCTCTGATGCCGCATAGTT
AAGCCAGTATCTGCTCCCTGCTTGTGTGTTGGAGGTCGCTGAGTAGTGCGCGAGCAAAATTTAAGCTACA
ACAAGGCAAGGCTTGACCGACAATTGCATGAAGAATCTGCTTAGGGTTAGGCGTTTTGCGCTGCTTCGCG
ATGTACGGGCCAGATATACGCGTTGACATTGATTATTGACTAGTTATTAATAGTAATCAATTACGGGGTC
ATTAGTTCATAGCCCATATATGGAGTTCCGCGTTACATAACTTACGGTAAATGGCCCGCCTGGCTGACCG
CCCAACGACCCCCGCCCATTGACGTCAATAATGACGTATGTTCCCATAGTAACGCCAATAGGGACTTTCC
ATTGACGTCAATGGGTGGAGTATTTACGGTAAACTGCCCACTTGGCAGTACATCAAGTGTATCATATGCC
AAGTACGCCCCCTATTGACGTCAATGACGGTAAATGGCCCGCCTGGCATTATGCCCAGTACATGACCTTA
TGGGACTTTCCTACTTGGCAGTACATCTACGTATTAGTCATCGCTATTACCATGGTGATGCGGTTTTGGC
AGTACATCAATGGGCGTGGATAGCGGTTTGACTCACGGGGATTTCCAAGTCTCCACCCCATTGACGTCAA
TGGGAGTTTGTTTTGGCACCAAAATCAACGGGACTTTCCAAAATGTCGTAACAACTCCGCCCCATTGACG
CAAATGGGCGGTAGGCGTGTACGGTGGGAGGTCTATATAAGCAGAGCTCTCTGGCTAACTAGAGAACCCA
CTGCTTACTGGCTTATCGAAATTAATACGACTCACTATAGGGAGACCCAAGCTTGGTACCGAGCTCGGAT
CCACTAGTAACGGCCGCCAGTGTGCTGGAATTCCGCGGACTGTAGAGGCGCTTCCTAGTACTCCCTTGTA
GCAGCTGAGAATGATGGATCAAGCCAGATCAGCATTCTCTAACTTGTTTGGTGGGGAACCATTGTCATAC
ACCCGGTTTAGCCTTGCTCGGCAAGTAGATGGAGATAACAGTCATGTGGAGATGAAACTGGCTGCAGATG
AAGAAGAAAATGCCGACAATAACATGAAGGCTAGTGTCAGAAAACCCAAGAGGTTTAATGGAAGACTCTG
CTTTGCAGCTATTGCACTAGTCATTTTCTTCTTGATTGGATTCATGAGTGGCTACCTGGGCTATTGTAAG
CGTGTAGAACAAAAAGAGGAGTGTGTGAAACTGGCTGAAACGGAGGAGACAGACAAGTCAGAAACCATGG
AAACAGAGGATGTTCCTACATCATCTCGCTTATATTGGGCAGACCTCAAAACACTGTTGTCAGAGAAGTT
GAACTCCATAGAGTTTGCTGACACCATCAAGCAGCTGAGCCAGAATACATACACTCCTCGTGAGGCTGGA
TCTCAAAAAGATGAAAGTCTTGCCTATTATATTGAAAATCAGTTCCATGAATTTAAATTCAGCAAAGTCT
GGCGAGATGAACACTATGTGAAGATTCAAGTGAAAAGCAGCATTGGTCAAAACATGGTGACCATAGTGCA
GTCAAATGGTAACTTAGACCCAGTGGAGTCTCCCGAGGGTTATGTGGCATTCAGTAAACCTACAGAAGTT
TCTGGTAAACTGGTCCATGCTAATTTTGGCACTAAAAAGGACTTTGAAGAACTAAGTTATTCTGTGAATG
GATCTTTAGTGATTGTTAGAGCAGGGGAAATTACTTTTGCAGAAAAGGTTGCAAATGCCCAAAGCTTTAA
TGCAATTGGTGTCCTCATATACATGGACAAGAATAAATTCCCCGTTGTTGAGGCAGACCTTGCACTCTTT
GGACATGCTCATCTAGGAACTGGTGATCCATACACACCTGGCTTTCCTTCTTTCAATCATACTCAGTTTC
CGCCATCTCAGTCATCAGGGTTGCCTAATATACCTGTGCAAACAATCTCAAGAGCTGCTGCAGAAAAGCT
ATTTGGAAAAATGGAAGGAAGCTGTCCTGCTAGATGGAACATAGATTCTTCATGTAAGCTGGAACTTTCA
CAGAATCAAAATGTGAAGCTCATTGTGAAAAACGTACTGAAAGAAAGAAGAATACTTAACATCTTTGGAG
TTATTAAAGGTTATGAGGAACCAGACCGTTATGTTGTAGTAGGAGCCCAGAGAGACGCTTTGGGTGCTGG
TGTTGCGGCGAAGTCCAGTGTGGGAACAGGTCTTCTGTTGAAACTTGCCCAAGTATTCTCAGATATGATT
TCAAAAGATGGATTTAGACCCAGCAGAAGTATAATCTTTGCCAGCTGGACTGCAGGCGACTTTGGAGCTG
TTGGTGCCACTGAGTGGTTGGAGGGATACCTTTCATCTTTGCATTTAAAAGCTTTCACTTATATTAATTT
GGATAAAGTTGTCCTTGGTACTAGTAACTTCAAAGTTTCTGCCAGCCCCTTATTATATACACTTATGGGA
AAGATAATGCAAGATGTAAAGCATCCAGTTGATGGAAAATCTCTATATAGAGACAGCAATTGGATTAGCA
AAGTTGAGAAACTTTCCTTTGACAATGCTGCATATCCTTTCCTTGCATATTCTGGAATCCCAGCAGTTTC
TTTTTGTTTTTGTGAGGATGCAGACTATCCTTATTTGGGCACTAGATTGGATACCTATGAGGCATTGACT
CAGAAAGTTCCTCAGCTCAACCAAATGGTTCGTACAGCAGCGGAAGTGGCTGGTCAGCTCATTATTAAAC
TTACCCATGACGTTGAATTGAACCTGGACTATGAGATGTATAACAGCAAACTACTGTCATTTATGAAGGA
TCTGAACCAGTTCAAAACAGATATCAGGGATATGGGTCTAAGTCTACAGTGGCTGTATTCCGCTCGTGGA
GACTACTTCCGTGCTACTTCTAGACTAACAACTGATTTTCATAATGCTGAGAAAACAAACAGATTTGTCA
TGAGGGAAATCAATGATCGTATTATGAAAGTGGAGTATCACTTCCTGTCGCCCTATGTATCTCCAAGAGA
GTCTCCTTTCCGACATATCTTCTGGGGCTCTGGCTCTCACACTCTCTCAGCTTTAGTGGAGAACTTGAAG
CTTCGTCAAAAAAATATTACTGCTTTTAATGAAACCCTCTTCAGAAACCAGTTGGCCCTGGCTACTTGGA
CTATTCAGGGAGTCGCAAATGCCCTCTCTGGTGACATTTGGAATATTGACAATGAGTTTGGTAGCGGCAG
CGGTAGCACCGGTCTGGAAATCCGTGTTGCGTTCCTGCGTCAGGAAGTCACCGCGCTGGAAACCGAAAAC
GCGGAACTGGAACAGCGTGTTCAGCGTCTGCGTAACCGTTACGGTCCGCTGACCGGTTAAATGTAACATG
CATAATTAAATAAGAGCAGGGTAGTCTGTTTCTAAAAAAAAAAAAAAAAAAAAAAAAAAAAAGGAATTCT
GCAGATATCCATCACACTGGCGGCCGCTCGAGCATGCATCTAGAGGGCCCTATTCTATAGTGTCACCTAA
ATGCTAGAGCTCGCTGATCAGCCTCGACTGTGCCTTCTAGTTGCCAGCCATCTGTTGTTTGCCCCTCCCC
CGTGCCTTCCTTGACCCTGGAAGGTGCCACTCCCACTGTCCTTTCCTAATAAAATGAGGAAATTGCATCG
CATTGTCTGAGTAGGTGTCATTCTATTCTGGGGGGTGGGGTGGGGCAGGACAGCAAGGGGGAGGATTGGG
AAGACAATAGCAGGCATGCTGGGGATGCGGTGGGCTCTATGGCTTCTGAGGCGGAAAGAACCAGCTGGGG
CTCTAGGGGGTATCCCC
[124 nt withheld, positions 3868-3991]
C
[91 nt withheld, positions 3993-4083]
A
[49 nt withheld, positions 4085-4133]
CCTTTGACGTTGGAGTCCACGTTCTTT
[37 nt withheld, positions 4161-4197]
ACCCTATCTCGGTCTATTCTTTTGATTTATAAGGGATTTTGCCGATTTCGGCCTATTGGTTAAAAAATGA
GCTGATTTAACAAAAATTTAACGCGAATTAATTCTGTGGAATGTGTGTCAGTTAGGGTGTGGAAAGTCCC
CAGGCTCCCCAGCAGGCAGAAGTATGCAAAGCATGCATCTCAATTAGTCAGCAACCATAGTCCCGCCCCT
CCCACSCCCCCCAGCAGGCAGAAGTATGCAAAGCATGCATCTCAATTAGTCAGCAACCATAGTCCCGCCC
CTAACTCCGCCCATCCCGCCCCTAACTCCGCCCAGTTCCGCCCATTCTCCGCCCCATGGCTGACTAATTT
TTTTTATTTATGCAGAGGCCGAGGCCGCCTCTGCCTCTGAGCTATTCCAGAAGTAGTGAGGAGGCTTTTT
TGGAGGCCTAGGCTTTTGCAAAAAGCTCCTGGGAGCTTGTATATCCATTTTCGGATCTGATCAAGAGACA
GGATGAGGATCGTTTCGCATGATTGAACAAGATGGATTGCACGCAGGTTCTCCGGCCGCTTGGGTGGAGA
GGCTATTCGGCTATGACTGGGCACAACAGACAATCGGCTGCTCTGATGCCGCCGTGTTCCGGCTGTCAGC
GCAGGGGCGCCCGGTTCTTTTTGTCAAGACCGACCTGTCCGGTGCCCTGAATGAACTGCAGGACGAGGCA
GCGCGGCTATCGTGGCTGGCCACGACGGGCGTTCCTTGCGCAGCTGTGCTCGACGTTGTCACTGAAGCGG
GAAGGGACTGGCTGCTATTGGGCGAAGTGCCGGGGCAGGATCTCCTGTCATCTCACCTTGCTCCTGCCGA
GAAAGTATCCATCATGGCTGATGCAATGCGGCGGCTGCATACGCTTGATCCGGCTACCTGCCCATTCGAC
CACCAAGCGAAACATCGCATCGAGCGAGCACGTACTCGGATGGAAGCCGGTCTTGTCGATCAGGATGATC
TGGACGAAGAGCATCAGGGGCTCGCGCCAGCCGAACTGTTCGCCAGGCTCAAGGCGCGCATGCCCGACGG
CGAGGATCTCGTCGTGACCCATGGCGATGCCTGCTTGCCGAATATCATGGTGGAAAATGGCCGCTTTTCT
GGATTCATCGACTGTGGCCGGCTGGGTGTGGCGGACCGCTATCAGGACATAGCGTTGGCTACCCGTGATA
TTGCTGAAGAGCTTGGCGGCGAATGGGCTGACCGCTTCCTCGTGCTTTACGGTATCGCCGCTCCCGATTC
GCAGCGCATCGCCTTCTATCGCCTTCTTGACGAGTTCTTCTGAGCGGGACTCTGGGGTTCGAAATGACCG
ACCAAGCGACGCCCAACCTGCCATCACGAGATTTCGATTCCACCGCCGCCTTCTATGAAAGGTTGGGCTT
CGGAATCGTTTTCCGGGACGCCGGCTGGATGATCCTCCAGCGCGGGGATCTCATGCTGGAGTTCTTCGCC
CACCCCAACTTGTTTATTGCAGCTTATAATGGTTACAAATAAAGCAATAGCATCACAAATTTCACAAATA
AAGCATTTTTTTCACTGCATTCTAGTTGTGGTTTGTCCAAACTCATCAATGTATCTTATCATGTCTGTAT
ACCGTCGACCTCTAGCTAGAGCTTGGCGTAATCATGGTCATAGCTGTTTCCTGTGTGAAATTGTTATCCG
CTCACAATTCCACACAACATACGAGCCGGAAGCATAAAGTGTAAAGCCTGGGGTGCCTAATGAGTGAGCT
AACTCACATTAATTGCGTTGCGCTCACTGCCCGCTTTCCAGTCGGGAAACCTGTCGTGCCAGCTGCATTA
ATGAATCGGCCAACGCGCGGGGAGAGGCGGTTTGCGTATTGGGCGCTCTTCCGCTTCCTCGCTCACTGAC
TCGCTGCGCTCGGTCGTTCGGCTGCGGCGAGCGGTATCAGCTCACTCAAAGGCGGTAATACGGTTATCCA
CAGAATCAGGGGATAACGCAGGAAAGAACATGTGAGCAAAAGGCCAGCAAAAGGCCAGGAACCGTAAAAA
GGCCGCGTTGCTGGCGTTTTTCCATAGGCTCCGCCCCCCTGACGAGCATCACAAAAATCGACGCTCAAGT
CAGAGGTGGCGAAACCCGACAGGACTATAAAGATACCAGGCGTTTCCCCCTGGAAGCTCCCTCGTGCGCT
CTCCTGTTCCGACCCTGCCGCTTACCGGATACCTGTCCGCCTTTCTCCCTTCGGGAAGCGTGGCGCTTTC
TCATAGCTCACGCTGTAGGTATCTCAGTTCGGTGTAGGTCGTTCGCTCCAAGCTGGGCTGTGTGCACGAA
CCCCCCGTTCAGCCCGACCGCTGCGCCTTATCCGGTAACTATCGTCTTGAGTCCAACCCGGTAAGACACG
ACTTATCGCCACTGGCAGCAGCCACTGGTAACAGGATTAGCAGAGCGAGGTATGTAGGCGGTGCTACAGA
GTTCTTGAAGTGGTGGCCTAACTACGGCTACACTAGAAGAACAGTATTTGGTATCTGCGCTCTGCTGAAG
CCAGTTACCTTCGGAAAAAGAGTTGGTAGCTCTTGATCCGGCAAACAAACCACCGCTGGTAGCGGTGGTT
TTTTTGTTTGCAAGCAGCAGATTACGCGCAGAAAAAAAGGATCTCAAGAAGATCCTTTGATCTTTTCTAC
GGGGTCTGACGCTCAGTGGAACGAAAACTCACGTTAAGGGATTTTGGTCATGAGATTATCAAAAAGGATC
TTCACCTAGATCCTTTTAAATTAAAAATGAAGTTTTAAATCAATCTAAAGTATATATGAGTAAACTTGGT
CTGACAGTTACCAATGCTTAATCAGTGAGGCACCTATCTCAGCGATCTGTCTATTTCGTTCATCCATAGT
TGCCTGACTCCCCGTCGTGTAGATAACTACGATACGGGAGGGCTTACCATCTGGCCCCAGTGCTGCAATG
ATACCGCGAGACCCACGCTCACCGGCTCCAGATTTATCAGCAATAAACCAGCCAGCCGGAAGGGCCGAGC
GCAGAAGTGGTCCTGCAACTTTATCCGCCTCCATCCAGTCTATTAATTGTTGCCGGGAAGCTAGAGTAAG
TAGTTCGCCAGTTAATAGTTTGCGCAACGTTGTTGCCATTGCTACAGGCATCGTGGTGTCACGCTCGTCG
TTTGGTATGGCTTCATTCAGCTCCGGTTCCCAACGATCAAGGCGAGTTACATGATCCCCCATGTTGTGCA
AAAAAGCGGTTAGCTCCTTCGGTCCTCCGATCGTTGTCAGAAGTAAGTTGGCCGCAGTGTTATCACTCAT
GGTTATGGCAGCACTGCATAATTCTCTTACTGTCATGCCATCCGTAAGATGCTTTTCTGTGACTGGTGAG
TACTCAACCAAGTCATTCTGAGAATAGTGTATGCGGCGACCGAGTTGCTCTTGCCCGGCGTCAATACGGG
ATAATACCGCGCCACATAGCAGAACTTTAAAAGTGCTCATCATTGGAAAACGTTCTTCGGGGCGAAAACT
CTCAAGGATCTTACCGCTGTTGAGATCCAGTTCGATGTAACCCACTCGTGCACCCAACTGATCTTCAGCA
TCTTTTACTTTCACCAGCGTTTCTGGGTGAGCAAAAACAGGAAGGCAAAATGCCGCAAAAAAGGGAATAA
GGGCGACACGGAAATGTTGAATACTCATACTCTTCCTTTTTCAATATTATTGAAGCATTTATCAGGGTTA
TTGTCTCATGAGCGGATACATATTTGAATGTATTTAGAAAAATAAACAAATAGGGGTTCCGCGCACATTT
CCCCGAAAAGTGCCACCTGACGTC
Features (pLannotate 1.2.2; 22 found; start..end, strand, type, name):
     28..80      -  misc_feature   bom (fragment): basis of mobility region from pBR322
    235..614     +  enhancer       CMV enhancer: human cytomegalovirus immediate early enhancer
    615..818     +  promoter       CMV promoter: human cytomegalovirus (CMV) immediate early promoter
    814..847     +  LTR            5' LTR (truncated) (fragment): truncated 5' long terminal repeat (LTR) from HIV-1
    863..881     +  promoter       T7 promoter: promoter for bacteriophage T7 RNA polymerase
    991..3279    +  CDS            Tfrc: TFR1_MOUSE - Also known as Trfr. Experimental evidence at protein level: Swiss-Prot protein existence level 1. Cellular uptake of iron occurs via receptor-mediated endocytosis of ligand-occupied transferrin receptor into specialized endosomes (By similarity). Endosomal acidification leads to iron release. The apotransferrin-receptor complex is then recycled to the cell surface with a return to neutral pH and the concomitant loss of affinity of apotransferrin for its receptor. Transferrin receptor is necessary for development of erythrocytes and the nervous system (By similarity). Upon stimulat
   3479..3495    +  promoter       ARG4 promoter (fragment): S. cerevisiae ARG4
   3554..3572    -  promoter       SP6 promoter: promoter for bacteriophage SP6 RNA polymerase
   3598..3822    +  polyA_signal   bGH poly(A) signal: bovine growth hormone polyadenylation signal
   3826..3847    +  promoter       SV40 promoter (fragment): SV40 enhancer and early promoter
   3868..4296    +  rep_origin     f1 ori (sequence partly withheld): f1 bacteriophage origin of replication; arrow indicates direction of (+) strand synthesis
   4310..4639    +  promoter       SV40 promoter: SV40 enhancer and early promoter
   4706..5497    +  CDS            neo: KKA2_KLEPN - Also known as kan, nptII. Experimental evidence at protein level: Swiss-Prot protein existence level 1. Resistance to kanamycin, neomycin, paromomycin, ribostamycin, butirosin and gentamicin B. From Klebsiella pneumoniae.
   5521..5679    +  CDS            ble (fragment): BLE_KLEPN - Experimental evidence at protein level: Swiss-Prot protein existence level 1. Binding protein with a strong affinity to the bleomycin family of antibiotics. Binds to CL990; an antimitotic-antibiotic compound. From Klebsiella pneumoniae.
   5674..5795    +  polyA_signal   SV40 poly(A) signal: SV40 polyadenylation signal
   5868..5884    -  protein_bind   lac operator: The lac repressor binds to the lac operator to inhibit transcription in E. coli. This inhibition can be relieved by adding lactose or isopropyl-β-D-thiogalactopyranoside (IPTG). lac repressor encoded by lacI
   5892..5922    -  promoter       lac promoter: promoter for the E. coli lac operon
   5937..5958    -  protein_bind   CAP binding site: CAP binding activates transcription in the presence of cAMP. E. coli catabolite activator protein
   5971..6063    -  CDS            lacI (fragment): lac repressor; lacI; The lac repressor binds to the lac operator to inhibit transcription in E. coli. This inhibition can be relieved by adding lactose or isopropyl-β-D-thiogalactopyranoside (IPTG).
   6246..6834    -  rep_origin     ori: high-copy-number ColE1/pMB1/pBR322/pUC origin of replication
   7005..7865    -  CDS            AmpR: β-lactamase; bla; confers resistance to ampicillin, carbenicillin, and related antibiotics
   7866..7970    -  promoter       AmpR promoter: bla
