[The description below was written by a language model from this plasmid's Addgene catalogue record and pLannotate feature annotations shown in this document.]
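Description:
pcDNA TfR1-TREER is a mammalian expression plasmid of about 8 kb built on the pcDNA3.1 backbone. It encodes mouse transferrin receptor 1 (Tfrc) fused at its C-terminus to the TREER peptide tag. TfR1 is a type II membrane protein, so its C-terminus lies outside the cell. The tag is therefore displayed on the extracellular domain, where it should be reachable from outside the cell. The associated publication places TREER among a set of orthogonal versatile interacting peptide tags developed for imaging cellular proteins. The construct was assembled by Gibson cloning.

Expression of the fusion is driven by the human CMV immediate-early enhancer and promoter, and the transcript is terminated by the bovine growth hormone polyadenylation signal. A T7 promoter sits upstream of the insert and a reverse-oriented SP6 promoter sits downstream. The feature table annotates only the Tfrc coding sequence. The tag itself is not called as a separate feature and presumably lies in the unannotated stretch just after the receptor sequence. A separate cassette, made up of the SV40 early promoter, the neomycin phosphotransferase gene and the SV40 poly(A) signal, allows G418 selection of stable mammalian transfectants. In E. coli the plasmid replicates from a high-copy ColE1/pUC-type origin and is selected with ampicillin through the β-lactamase gene. An f1 origin is also present. Several short annotations (a truncated HIV-1 LTR, ARG4 promoter, ble and lacI fragments) are probably backbone remnants or chance matches rather than functional elements. The plasmid is suited to expressing surface-tagged TfR1 for labelling and imaging of the receptor in mammalian cells.
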