Addgene plasmid #208325: pcDNA TfR1-TREER
Purpose: C-terminal TREER-tagged transferrin receptor 1 (tag on extracellular domain).
Depositing lab: Kimberly Beatty. Depositing organization: Oregon Health & Science University. Publication: Orthogonal Versatile Interacting Peptide Tags for Imaging Cellular Proteins. Suyama A, Devlin KL, Macias-Contreras M, Doh JK, Shinde U, Beatty KE. Biochemistry. 2023 Jun 6;62(11):1735-1743. doi: 10.1021/acs.biochem.2c00712. Epub 2023 May 11. PubMed 37167569.
Backbone
  Vector backbone: pcDNA3.1
  Backbone manufacturer: Invitrogen
  Backbone size w/o insert (bp): 5428
  Vector type: Mammalian Expression
  Selectable markers: Neomycin (select with G418)
Growth in bacteria
  Bacterial resistance: Ampicillin, 100 μg/mL
  Growth temperature: 37°C
  Growth strain: DH5alpha
  Copy number: High Copy
Gene/Insert
  Gene/Insert name: TfR1-TREER
  Species: M. musculus (mouse)
  Tag / fusion protein: TREER (C terminal on insert)
  Cloning method: Gibson Cloning
  Sequencing primers: 5′ CMV-F; 3′ BGH-R
Terms and licenses: Academic/Nonprofit Terms; Industry Terms: Not Available to Industry
How to cite: pcDNA TfR1-TREER was a gift from Kimberly Beatty (Addgene plasmid # 208325 ; http://n2t.net/addgene:208325 ; RRID:Addgene_208325)
